>Addgene plasmid #247630 | pFA6a-mIAA7-mNeon-kanNP1 | addgene full sequence | sequence record 495241 | Addgene NGS Result
ACGCGGCCGCCAGCTGAAGCTTCGTACGCTGCAGGTCGACGGATCCCCGGGTTAATTAACGGCTTCTCTG
AGACCGTGGACCTGATGCTGAACCTGCAGTCCAATAAGGAGGGCTCTGTGGATCTGAAGAACGTGAGCGC
CGTGCCTAAGGAGAAGACCACACTGAAGGACCCATCCAAGCCCCCTGCCAAGGCACAGGTGGTGGGATGG
CCACCCGTGCGGAACTACAGAAAGAATATGATGACCCAGCAGAAGACAAGCTCCGGTTCTGGTGTTTCTA
AGGGTGAAGAAGACAACATGGCTTCTTTGCCAGCTACTCACGAATTGCACATCTTCGGTTCTATCAACGG
TGTTGACTTCGACATGGTTGGTCAAGGTACTGGTAACCCAAACGACGGTTACGAAGAATTGAACTTGAAG
TCTACTAAGGGTGACTTGCAATTCTCTCCATGGATCTTGGTTCCACACATCGGTTACGGTTTCCACCAAT
ACTTGCCATACCCAGACGGTATGTCTCCATTCCAAGCTGCTATGGTTGACGGTTCTGGTTACCAAGTTCA
CAGAACTATGCAATTCGAAGACGGTGCTTCTTTGACTGTTAACTACAGATACACTTACGAAGGTTCTCAC
ATCAAGGGTGAAGCTCAAGTTAAGGGTACTGGTTTCCCAGCTGACGGTCCAGTTATGACTAACTCTTTGA
CTGCTGCTGACTGGTGTAGATCTAAGAAGACTTACCCAAACGACAAGACTATCATCTCTACTTTCAAGTG
GTCTTACACTACTGGTAACGGTAAGAGATACAGATCTACTGCTAGAACTACTTACACTTTCGCTAAGCCA
ATGGCTGCTAACTACTTGAAGAACCAACCAATGTACGTTTTCAGAAAGACTGAATTGAAGCACTCTAAGA
CTGAATTGAACTTCAAGGAATGGCAAAAGGCTTTCACTGACGTTATGGGTATGGACGAATTGTACAAGTA
AGGCGCGCCACTTCTAAATAAGCGAATTTCTTATGATTTATGATTTTTATTATTAAATAAGTTATAAAAA
AAATAAGTGTATACAAATTTTAAAGTGACTCTTAGGTTTTAAAACGAAAATTCTTATTCTTGAGTAACTC
TTTCCTGTAGGTCAGGTTGCTTTCTCAGGTATAGTATGAGGTCGCTCTTATTGACCACACCTCTACCGGC
AGATCCGCTAGGGATAACAGGGTAATATAGATCTGTTTAGCTTGCCTCGTCCCCTACGTTAGTGTGAGCG
GGATTTAAACTGTGAGGACCTTAATACATTCAGACACTTCTGCGGTATCACCCTACTTATTCCCTTCGAG
ATTATATCTAGGAACCCATCAGGTTGGTGGAAGATTACCCGTTCTAAGACTTTTCAGCTTCCTCTATTGA
TGTTACACCTGGACACCCCTTTTCTGGCATCCAGTTTTTAATCTTCAGTGGCATGTGAGATTCTCCGAAA
TTAATTAAAGCAATCACACAATTCTCTCGGATACCACCTCGGTTGAAACTGACAGGTGGTTTGTTACGCA
TGCTAATGCAAAGGAGCCTATATACCTTTGGCTCGGCTGCTGTAACAGGGAATATAAAGGGCAGCATAAT
TTAGGAGTTTAGTGAACTTGCAACATTTACTATTTTCCCTTCTTACGTAAATATTTTTCTTTTTAATTCT
AAATCAATCTTTTTCAATTTTTTGTTTGTATTCTTTTCTTGCTTAAATCTATAACTACAAAAAACACATA
CATAAACTAAAAATGGGTAAGGAAAAGACTCACGTTTCGAGGCCGCGATTAAATTCCAACATGGATGCTG
ATTTATATGGGTATAAATGGGCTCGCGATAATGTCGGGCAATCAGGTGCGACAATCTATCGATTGTATGG
GAAGCCCGATGCGCCAGAGTTGTTTCTGAAACATGGCAAAGGTAGCGTTGCCAATGATGTTACAGATGAG
ATGGTCAGACTAAACTGGCTGACGGAATTTATGCCTCTTCCGACCATCAAGCATTTTATCCGTACTCCTG
ATGATGCATGGTTACTCACCACTGCGATCCCCGGCAAAACAGCATTCCAGGTATTAGAAGAATATCCTGA
TTCAGGTGAAAATATTGTTGATGCGCTGGCAGTGTTCCTGCGCCGGTTGCATTCGATTCCTGTTTGTAAT
TGTCCTTTTAACAGCGATCGCGTATTTCGTCTCGCTCAGGCGCAATCACGAATGAATAACGGTTTGGTTG
ATGCGAGTGATTTTGATGACGAGCGTAATGGCTGGCCTGTTGAACAAGTCTGGAAAGAAATGCATAAGCT
TTTGCCATTCTCACCGGATTCAGTCGTCACTCATGGTGATTTCTCACTTGATAACCTTATTTTTGACGAG
GGGAAATTAATAGGTTGTATTGATGTTGGACGAGTCGGAATCGCAGACCGATACCAGGATCTTGCCATCC
TATGGAACTGCCTCGGTGAGTTTTCTCCTTCATTACAGAAACGGCTTTTTCAAAAATATGGTATTGATAA
TCCTGATATGAATAAATTGCAGTTTCATTTGATGCTCGATGAGTTTTTCTAATCAGTACTGACAATAAAA
AGATTCTTGTTTTCAAGAACTTGTCATTTGTATAGTTTTTTTATATTGTAGTTGTTCTATTTTAATCAAA
TGTTAGCGTGATTTATATTTTTTTTCGCCTCGACATCATCTGCCCAGATGCGAAGTTAAGTGCGCAGAAA
GTAATATCATGCGTCAATCGTATGTGAATGCTGGTCGCTATACTGCTGTCGATTCGATACTAACGCCGCC
ATCCAGTTTAAACGAGCTCGAATTCATCGATGATATCAGATCCACTAGTGGCCTATGCGGCCGCGGATCT
GCCGGTCTCCCTATAGTGAGTCGTATTAATTTCGATAAGCCAGGTTAACCTGCATTAATGAATCGGCCAA
CGCGCGGGGAGAGGCGGTTTGCGTATTGGGCGCTCTTCCGCTTCCTCGCTCACTGACTCGCTGCGCTCGG
TCGTTCGGCTGCGGCGAGCGGTATCAGCTCACTCAAAGGCGGTAATACGGTTATCCACAGAATCAGGGGA
TAACGCAGGAAAGAACATGTGAGCAAAAGGCCAGCAAAAGGCCAGGAACCGTAAAAAGGCCGCGTTGCTG
GCGTTTTTCCATAGGCTCCGCCCCCCTGACGAGCATCACAAAAATCGACGCTCAAGTCAGAGGTGGCGAA
ACCCGACAGGACTATAAAGATACCAGGCGTTTCCCCCTGGAAGCTCCCTCGTGCGCTCTCCTGTTCCGAC
CCTGCCGCTTACCGGATACCTGTCCGCCTTTCTCCCTTCGGGAAGCGTGGCGCTTTCTCATAGCTCACGC
TGTAGGTATCTCAGTTCGGTGTAGGTCGTTCGCTCCAAGCTGGGCTGTGTGCACGAACCCCCCGTTCAGC
CCGACCGCTGCGCCTTATCCGGTAACTATCGTCTTGAGTCCAACCCGGTAAGACACGACTTATCGCCACT
GGCAGCAGCCACTGGTAACAGGATTAGCAGAGCGAGGTATGTAGGCGGTGCTACAGAGTTCTTGAAGTGG
TGGCCTAACTACGGCTACACTAGAAGAACAGTATTTGGTATCTGCGCTCTGCTGAAGCCAGTTACCTTCG
GAAAAAGAGTTGGTAGCTCTTGATCCGGCAAACAAACCACCGCTGGTAGCGGTGGTTTTTTTGTTTGCAA
GCAGCAGATTACGCGCAGAAAAAAAGGATCTCAAGAAGATCCTTTGATCTTTTCTACGGGGTCTGACGCT
CAGTGGAACGAAAACTCACGTTAAGGGATTTTGGTCATGAGATTATCAAAAAGGATCTTCACCTAGATCC
TTTTAAATTAAAAATGAAGTTTTAAATCAATCTAAAGTATATATGAGTAAACTTGGTCTGACAGTTACCA
ATGCTTAATCAGTGAGGCACCTATCTCAGCGATCTGTCTATTTCGTTCATCCATAGTTGCCTGACTCCCC
GTCGTGTAGATAACTACGATACGGGAGGGCTTACCATCTGGCCCCAGTGCTGCAATGATACCGCGAGACC
CACGCTCACCGGCTCCAGATTTATCAGCAATAAACCAGCCAGCCGGAAGGGCCGAGCGCAGAAGTGGTCC
TGCAACTTTATCCGCCTCCATCCAGTCTATTAATTGTTGCCGGGAAGCTAGAGTAAGTAGTTCGCCAGTT
AATAGTTTGCGCAACGTTGTTGCCATTGCTACAGGCATCGTGGTGTCACGCTCGTCGTTTGGTATGGCTT
CATTCAGCTCCGGTTCCCAACGATCAAGGCGAGTTACATGATCCCCCATGTTGTGCAAAAAAGCGGTTAG
CTCCTTCGGTCCTCCGATCGTTGTCAGAAGTAAGTTGGCCGCAGTGTTATCACTCATGGTTATGGCAGCA
CTGCATAATTCTCTTACTGTCATGCCATCCGTAAGATGCTTTTCTGTGACTGGTGAGTACTCAACCAAGT
CATTCTGAGAATAGTGTATGCGGCGACCGAGTTGCTCTTGCCCGGCGTCAATACGGGATAATACCGCGCC
ACATAGCAGAACTTTAAAAGTGCTCATCATTGGAAAACGTTCTTCGGGGCGAAAACTCTCAAGGATCTTA
CCGCTGTTGAGATCCAGTTCGATGTAACCCACTCGTGCACCCAACTGATCTTCAGCATCTTTTACTTTCA
CCAGCGTTTCTGGGTGAGCAAAAACAGGAAGGCAAAATGCCGCAAAAAAGGGAATAAGGGCGACACGGAA
ATGTTGAATACTCATACTCTTCCTTTTTCAATATTATTGAAGCATTTATCAGGGTTATTGTCTCATGAGC
GGATACATATTTGAATGTATTTAGAAAAATAAACAAATAGGGGTTCCGCGCACATTTCCCCGAAAAGTGC
CACCTGACGTCTAAGAAACCATTATTATCATGACATTAACCTATAAAAATAGGCGTATCACGAGGCCCTT
TCGTCTCGCGCGTTTCGGTGATGACGGTGAAAACCTCTGACACATGCAGCTCCCGGAGACGGTCACAGCT
TGTCTGTAAGCGGATGCCGGGAGCAGACAAGCCCGTCAGGGCGCGTCAGCGGGTGTTGGCGGGTGTCGGG
GCTGGCTTAACTATGCGGCATCAGAGCAGATTGTACTGAGAGTGCACCATATGGACATATTGTCGTTAGA
ACGCGGCTACAATTAATACATAACCTTATGTATCATACACATACGATTTAGGTGACACTATAGA
Features (pLannotate 1.2.2; 13 found; start..end, strand, type, name):
     13..270     +  CDS            IAA7 (fragment): IAA7_ARATH - Also known as AXR2. Experimental evidence at protein level: Swiss-Prot protein existence level 1. Aux/IAA proteins are short-lived transcriptional factors that function as repressors of early auxin response genes at low auxin concentrations. Repression is thought to result from the interaction with auxin response factors (ARFs), proteins that bind to the auxin- responsive promoter element (AuxRE). Formation of heterodimers with ARF proteins may alter their ability to modulate early auxin response genes expression. From Arabidopsis thaliana (Mouse-ear cress).
    274..978     +  CDS            mNeonGreen: mNeonGreen is a basic (constitutively fluorescent) green/yellow fluorescent protein published in 2013, derived from Branchiostoma lanceolatum. It is reported to be a very rapidly-maturing monomer with moderate acid sensitivity.
   1002..1189    +  terminator     ADH1 terminator: S. cerevisiae ADH1; transcription terminator for the S. cerevisiae alcohol dehydrogenase 1 (ADH1) gene
   1763..2572    +  CDS            KanR: aminoglycoside phosphotransferase; aph(3')-Ia; confers resistance to kanamycin
   2578..2775    +  terminator     TEF terminator: Ashbya gossypii TEF terminator
   2880..2898    -  promoter       T7 promoter: promoter for bacteriophage T7 RNA polymerase
   2920..2973    -  CDS            lacI (fragment): lac repressor; lacI; The lac repressor binds to the lac operator to inhibit transcription in E. coli. This inhibition can be relieved by adding lactose or isopropyl-β-D-thiogalactopyranoside (IPTG).
   3156..3744    -  rep_origin     ori: high-copy-number ColE1/pMB1/pBR322/pUC origin of replication
   3915..4775    -  CDS            AmpR: β-lactamase; bla; confers resistance to ampicillin, carbenicillin, and related antibiotics
   4776..4880    -  promoter       AmpR promoter: bla
   4975..5010    +  CDS            rop (fragment): Rop protein, which maintains plasmids at low copy number; rop
   5112..5163    +  misc_feature   bom (fragment): basis of mobility region from pBR322
   5226..5244    +  promoter       SP6 promoter: promoter for bacteriophage SP6 RNA polymerase
