[The description below was written by a language model from this plasmid's Addgene catalogue record and pLannotate feature annotations shown in this document.]
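Description:
pFA6a-mIAA7-mNeon-kanNP1 (also known as pSS1637) is a yeast gene-tagging plasmid built on the pFA6a backbone. Plasmids of this family generally serve as PCR templates for cassettes that are integrated into the yeast genome by homologous recombination. Consistent with that use, the feature table shows no yeast origin of replication or centromere. In E. coli the plasmid is maintained at high copy through a ColE1/pUC-type origin and selected with ampicillin via the bla gene and its promoter. Flanking SP6 and T7 promoters and short lacI, rop and bom fragments are backbone remnants with no apparent role in the tagging function.

The cassette begins with a fragment of Arabidopsis thaliana IAA7 (AXR2), an Aux/IAA protein, annotated here as a short piece of about 260 nt that corresponds to the mIAA7 mini-degron. It is followed almost directly by mNeonGreen, a bright, fast-maturing monomeric green/yellow fluorescent protein, and then by the S. cerevisiae ADH1 terminator. No promoter precedes this reading frame, which fits a design in which the tag is fused in frame to the 3' end of a chromosomal gene, so that the fusion is expressed from the native promoter.

Downstream lies the selection marker, an aminoglycoside phosphotransferase (KanR) coding sequence followed by the Ashbya gossypii TEF terminator. In kanMX-type modules this gene confers G418 resistance in yeast. The roughly 570 nt upstream of KanR are unannotated, so the record does not identify the marker's promoter. The "kanNP1" in the name may refer to a variant there, but this is not stated.

The stated purpose is tagging yeast genes with mIAA7. The associated study evaluates tools for auxin-inducible protein degradation in budding yeast, and the mNeonGreen fusion offers a fluorescent readout of the tagged protein.
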