Addgene plasmid #247630: pFA6a-mIAA7-mNeon-kanNP1
Purpose: Yeast gene tagging with mIAA7
Depositing lab: Sebastian Schuck. Depositing organization: Universitaet Heidelberg. Publication: Systematic evaluation of tools for auxin-inducible protein degradation in budding yeast. Hubbe P, Sharma C, Pajonk O, Peters N, Guschtschin-Schmidt N, Friemel N, Schuck S. Mol Biol Cell. 2026 Feb 1;37(2):mr2. doi: 10.1091/mbc.E25-12-0571. Epub 2025 Dec 16. PubMed 41400934.
Backbone
  Vector backbone: pFA6a
  Vector type: Yeast Expression
Growth in bacteria
  Bacterial resistance: Ampicillin, 100 μg/mL
  Growth temperature: 37°C
  Growth strain: DH5alpha
  Copy number: High Copy
Gene/Insert
  Gene/Insert name: mIAA7
  Species: A. thaliana (mustard weed)
  Tag / fusion protein: mNeonGreen (C terminal on insert)
  Cloning method: Gibson Cloning
Terms and licenses: Academic/Nonprofit Terms; Industry Terms: Not Available to Industry
Depositor comments: Also known as pSS1637. Please visit https://doi.org/10.1101/2025.09.24.678194 for bioRxiv preprint.
How to cite: pFA6a-mIAA7-mNeon-kanNP1 was a gift from Sebastian Schuck (Addgene plasmid # 247630 ; http://n2t.net/addgene:247630 ; RRID:Addgene_247630)
